Addgene plasmid #159656: pX458-Ef1a-Cas9-GFP (gRNA: Ascl1-1)
Purpose: CRISPR/Cas9 expressing plasmid containing the gRNA targeting mouse Ascl1.
Depositing lab: Joseph Brzezinski. Depositing organization: University of Colorado Denver and Anschutz Medical Campus. Publication: Initiation of Otx2 expression in the developing mouse retina requires a unique enhancer and either Ascl1 or Neurog2 activity. Kaufman ML, Goodson NB, Park KU, Schwanke M, Office E, Schneider SR, Abraham J, Hensley A, Jones KL, Brzezinski JA. Development. 2021 Jun 15;148(12). pii: 269198. doi: 10.1242/dev.199399. Epub 2021 Jun 18. PubMed 34143204.
Backbone
  Vector backbone: PX458
  Vector type: CRISPR
  Selectable markers: GFP
Growth in bacteria
  Bacterial resistance: Ampicillin, 100 μg/mL
  Growth temperature: 37°C
  Growth strain: NEB Stable
  Copy number: High Copy
Gene/Insert
  Gene/Insert name: hSpCas9
  gRNA/shRNA sequence: unspecified
  Species: S. pyogenes
  Promoter: Ef1a
  Cloning method: Gateway Cloning
Terms and licenses: Academic/Nonprofit Terms; Industry Terms: Not Available to Industry
How to cite: pX458-Ef1a-Cas9-GFP (gRNA: Ascl1-1) was a gift from Joseph Brzezinski (Addgene plasmid # 159656 ; http://n2t.net/addgene:159656 ; RRID:Addgene_159656)
