[The description below was written by a language model from this plasmid's Addgene catalogue record and pLannotate feature annotations shown in this document.]
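Description:
pX458-Ef1a-Cas9-GFP (gRNA: Ascl1-1) is an all-in-one CRISPR/Cas9 expression plasmid built on the PX458 backbone and intended for transfection into mammalian cells, carrying a guide RNA directed against mouse Ascl1. It is propagated in bacteria as a high-copy plasmid through a ColE1/pUC-type origin and selected with ampicillin via the β-lactamase gene. An f1 phage origin and small remnants of pBR322 bom and rop sequences are also annotated in the backbone.

The payload consists of two expression units. A human U6 RNA polymerase III promoter drives the single guide RNA, with the spacer lying in the short gap between the promoter and the S. pyogenes gRNA scaffold. The record lists the guide sequence itself as unspecified, and a second, partial scaffold fragment is annotated just downstream. The second unit uses the EF-1α core promoter with portions of its intron A to express human codon-optimised SpCas9. The annotation software splits Cas9 into contiguous N- and C-terminal segments, but together they form one full-length coding region, followed by a nucleoplasmin nuclear localisation signal. EGFP lies a short distance downstream of this, spanning the numbering origin, and the unit ends at a bovine growth hormone polyadenylation signal. The linker between Cas9 and EGFP is not annotated; in standard PX458 it is a 2A peptide. A single AAV2 inverted terminal repeat sits after the polyA signal, which is not sufficient for AAV packaging.

GFP serves as the selectable marker, allowing transfected, Cas9-expressing cells to be identified or sorted by fluorescence. The stated purpose is Cas9-mediated targeting of mouse Ascl1, and the associated study concerns the initiation of Otx2 expression in the developing mouse retina.
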