Features (pLannotate 1.2.2; 19 found; start..end, strand, type, name):
    653..764     +  polyA_signal   bGH poly(A) signal: bovine growth hormone polyadenylation signal
    869..1009    +  repeat_region  AAV2 ITR: inverted terminal repeat of adeno-associated virus serotype 2 inverted
   1014..1065    -  misc_feature   bom (fragment): basis of mobility region from pBR322
   1084..1539    +  rep_origin     f1 ori (sequence partly withheld): f1 bacteriophage origin of replication; arrow indicates direction of (+) strand synthesis
   1540..1589    -  misc_feature   bom (fragment): basis of mobility region from pBR322
   1691..1726    -  CDS            rop (fragment): Rop protein, which maintains plasmids at low copy number; rop
   1821..1925    +  promoter       AmpR promoter: bla
   1926..2786    +  CDS            AmpR: β-lactamase; bla; confers resistance to ampicillin, carbenicillin, and related antibiotics
   2957..3545    +  rep_origin     ori: high-copy-number ColE1/pMB1/pBR322/pUC origin of replication
   3607..3847    +  promoter       U6 promoter: RNA polymerase III promoter for human U6 snRNA
   3877..3952    +  misc_RNA       gRNA scaffold: guide RNA scaffold for the Streptococcus pyogenes CRISPR/Cas9 system
   3959..4002    +  misc_RNA       gRNA scaffold (fragment): guide RNA scaffold for the Streptococcus pyogenes CRISPR/Cas9 system
   4219..4430    +  promoter       EF-1α core promoter: core promoter for human elongation factor EF-1α
   4431..4544    +  intron         EF-1α intron A (fragment): intron upstream of the start codon of human EF-1α
   5170..5373    +  intron         EF-1α intron A: truncated intron upstream of the start codon of human EF-1α
   5514..7115    +  CDS            Cas9(N): N-terminal portion of Streptococcus pyogenes Cas9 (Zetsche et al., 2015)
   7116..9614    +  CDS            Cas9(C): C-terminal portion of Streptococcus pyogenes Cas9 (Zetsche et al., 2015)
   9615..9662    +  CDS            nucleoplasmin NLS: bipartite nuclear localization signal from nucleoplasmin
   9732..619     +  CDS            EGFP (across the origin): EGFP is a basic (constitutively fluorescent) green fluorescent protein published in 1996, derived from Aequorea victoria. It is reported to be a rapidly-maturing weak dimer with moderate acid sensitivity.
>Addgene plasmid #159656 | pX458-Ef1a-Cas9-GFP (gRNA: Ascl1-1) | addgene full sequence | sequence record 328112 | Addgene NGS Result
GGGCGAGGGCGATGCCACCTACGGCAAGCTGACCCTGAAGTTCATCTGCACCACCGGCAAGCTGCCCGTG
CCCTGGCCCACCCTCGTGACCACCCTGACCTACGGCGTGCAGTGCTTCAGCCGCTACCCCGACCACATGA
AGCAGCACGACTTCTTCAAGTCCGCCATGCCCGAAGGCTACGTCCAGGAGCGCACCATCTTCTTCAAGGA
CGACGGCAACTACAAGACCCGCGCCGAGGTGAAGTTCGAGGGCGACACCCTGGTGAACCGCATCGAGCTG
AAGGGCATCGACTTCAAGGAGGACGGCAACATCCTGGGGCACAAGCTGGAGTACAACTACAACAGCCACA
ACGTCTATATCATGGCCGACAAGCAGAAGAACGGCATCAAGGTGAACTTCAAGATCCGCCACAACATCGA
GGACGGCAGCGTGCAGCTCGCCGACCACTACCAGCAGAACACCCCCATCGGCGACGGCCCCGTGCTGCTG
CCCGACAACCACTACCTGAGCACCCAGTCCGCCCTGAGCAAAGACCCCAACGAGAAGCGCGATCACATGG
TCCTGCTGGAGTTCGTGACCGCCGCCGGGATCACTCTCGGCATGGACGAGCTGTACAAGGAATTCTAACT
AGAGCTCGCTGATCAGCCTCGACTGTGCCTTCTAGTTGCCAGCCATCTGTTGTTTGCCCCTCCCCCGTGC
CTTCCTTGACCCTGGAAGGTGCCACTCCCACTGTCCTTTCCTAATAAAATGAGGAAATTGCATCGCATTG
TCTGAGTAGGTGTCATTCTATTCTGGGGGGTGGGGTGGGGCAGGACAGCAAGGGGGAGGATTGGGAAGAG
AATAGCAGGCATGCTGGGGAGCGGCCGCAGGAACCCCTAGTGATGGAGTTGGCCACTCCCTCTCTGCGCG
CTCGCTCGCTCACTGAGGCCGGGCGACCAAAGGTCGCCCGACGCCCGGGCTTTGCCCGGGCGGCCTCAGT
GAGCGAGCGAGCGCGCAGCTGCCTGCAGGGGCGCCTGATGCGGTATTTTCTCCTTACGCATCTGTGCGGT
ATTTCACACCGCATA
[95 nt withheld, positions 1066-1160]
T
[46 nt withheld, positions 1162-1207]
C
[141 nt withheld, positions 1209-1349]
CCTTTGACGTTGGAGTCCACGTTCTTT
[37 nt withheld, positions 1377-1413]
ACTCTATCTCGGGCTATTCTTTTGATTTATAAGGGATTTTGCCGATTTCGGTCTATTGGTTAAAAAATGA
GCTGATTTAACAAAAATTTAACGCGAATTTTAACAAAATATTAACGTTTACAATTTTATGGTGCACTCTC
AGTACAATCTGCTCTGATGCCGCATAGTTAAGCCAGCCCCGACACCCGCCAACACCCGCTGACGCGCCCT
GACGGGCTTGTCTGCTCCCGGCATCCGCTTACAGACAAGCTGTGACCGTCTCCGGGAGCTGCATGTGTCA
GAGGTTTTCACCGTCATCACCGAAACGCGCGAGACGAAAGGGCCTCGTGATACGCCTATTTTTATAGGTT
AATGTCATGATAATAATGGTTTCTTAGACGTCAGGTGGCACTTTTCGGGGAAATGTGCGCGGAACCCCTA
TTTGTTTATTTTTCTAAATACATTCAAATATGTATCCGCTCATGAGACAATAACCCTGATAAATGCTTCA
ATAATATTGAAAAAGGAAGAGTATGAGTATTCAACATTTCCGTGTCGCCCTTATTCCCTTTTTTGCGGCA
TTTTGCCTTCCTGTTTTTGCTCACCCAGAAACGCTGGTGAAAGTAAAAGATGCTGAAGATCAGTTGGGTG
CACGAGTGGGTTACATCGAACTGGATCTCAACAGCGGTAAGATCCTTGAGAGTTTTCGCCCCGAAGAACG
TTTTCCAATGATGAGCACTTTTAAAGTTCTGCTATGTGGCGCGGTATTATCCCGTATTGACGCCGGGCAA
GAGCAACTCGGTCGCCGCATACACTATTCTCAGAATGACTTGGTTGAGTACTCACCAGTCACAGAAAAGC
ATCTTACGGATGGCATGACAGTAAGAGAATTATGCAGTGCTGCCATAACCATGAGTGATAACACTGCGGC
CAACTTACTTCTGACAACGATCGGAGGACCGAAGGAGCTAACCGCTTTTTTGCACAACATGGGGGATCAT
GTAACTCGCCTTGATCGTTGGGAACCGGAGCTGAATGAAGCCATACCAAACGACGAGCGTGACACCACGA
TGCCTGTAGCAATGGCAACAACGTTGCGCAAACTATTAACTGGCGAACTACTTACTCTAGCTTCCCGGCA
ACAATTAATAGACTGGATGGAGGCGGATAAAGTTGCAGGACCACTTCTGCGCTCGGCCCTTCCGGCTGGC
TGGTTTATTGCTGATAAATCTGGAGCCGGTGAGCGTGGAAGCCGCGGTATCATTGCAGCACTGGGGCCAG
ATGGTAAGCCCTCCCGTATCGTAGTTATCTACACGACGGGGAGTCAGGCAACTATGGATGAACGAAATAG
ACAGATCGCTGAGATAGGTGCCTCACTGATTAAGCATTGGTAACTGTCAGACCAAGTTTACTCATATATA
CTTTAGATTGATTTAAAACTTCATTTTTAATTTAAAAGGATCTAGGTGAAGATCCTTTTTGATAATCTCA
TGACCAAAATCCCTTAACGTGAGTTTTCGTTCCACTGAGCGTCAGACCCCGTAGAAAAGATCAAAGGATC
TTCTTGAGATCCTTTTTTTCTGCGCGTAATCTGCTGCTTGCAAACAAAAAAACCACCGCTACCAGCGGTG
GTTTGTTTGCCGGATCAAGAGCTACCAACTCTTTTTCCGAAGGTAACTGGCTTCAGCAGAGCGCAGATAC
CAAATACTGTTCTTCTAGTGTAGCCGTAGTTAGGCCACCACTTCAAGAACTCTGTAGCACCGCCTACATA
CCTCGCTCTGCTAATCCTGTTACCAGTGGCTGCTGCCAGTGGCGATAAGTCGTGTCTTACCGGGTTGGAC
TCAAGACGATAGTTACCGGATAAGGCGCAGCGGTCGGGCTGAACGGGGGGTTCGTGCACACAGCCCAGCT
TGGAGCGAACGACCTACACCGAACTGAGATACCTACAGCGTGAGCTATGAGAAAGCGCCACGCTTCCCGA
AGGGAGAAAGGCGGACAGGTATCCGGTAAGCGGCAGGGTCGGAACAGGAGAGCGCACGAGGGAGCTTCCA
GGGGGAAACGCCTGGTATCTTTATAGTCCTGTCGGGTTTCGCCACCTCTGACTTGAGCGTCGATTTTTGT
GATGCTCGTCAGGGGGGCGGAGCCTATGGAAAAACGCCAGCAACGCGGCCTTTTTACGGTTCCTGGCCTT
TTGCTGGCCTTTTGCTCACATGTGAGGGCCTATTTCCCATGATTCCTTCATATTTGCATATACGATACAA
GGCTGTTAGAGAGATAATTGGAATTAATTTGACTGTAAACACAAAGATATTAGTACAAAATACGTGACGT
AGAAAGTAATAATTTCTTGGGTAGTTTGCAGTTTTAAAATTATGTTTTAAAATGGACTATCATATGCTTA
CCGTAACTTGAAAGTATTTCGATTTCTTGGCTTTATATATCTTGTGGAAAGGACGAAACACCGAGCCTGC
TTCTTTGCGACCGGTTTTAGAGCTAGAAATAGCAAGTTAAAATAAGGCTAGTCCGTTATCAACTTGAAAA
AGTGGCACCGAGTCGGTGCTTTTTTGTTTTAGAGCTAGAAATAGCAAGTTAAAATAAGGCTAGTCCGTTT
TTAGCGCGTGCGCCAATTCTGCAGACAAATGGCTCTAGAGGTACCAGTAATTCATACAAAAGGACTCGCC
CCTGCCTTGGGGAATCCCAGGGACCGTCGTTAAACTCCCACTAACGTAGAACCCAGAGATCGCTGCGTTC
CCGCCCCCTCACCCGCCCGCTCTCGTCATCACTGAGGTGGAGAAGAGCATGCGTGAGGCTCCGGTGCCCG
TCAGTGGGCAGAGCGCACATCGCCCACAGTCCCCGAGAAGTTGGGGGGAGGGGTCGGCAATTGAACCGGT
GCCTAGAGAAGGTGGCGCGGGGTAAACTGGGAAAGTGATGTCGTGTACTGGCTCCGCCTTTTTCCCGAGG
GTGGGGGAGAACCGTATATAAGTGCAGTAGTCGCCGTGAACGTTCTTTTTCGCAACGGGTTTGCCGCCAG
AACACAGGTAAGTGCCGTGTGTGGTTCCCGCGGGCCTGGCCTCTTTACGGGTTATGGCCCTTGCGTGCCT
TGAATTACTTCCACGCCCCTGGCTGCAGTACGTGATTCTTGATCCCGAGCTTCGGGTTGGAAGTGGGTGG
GAGAGTTCGAGGCCTTGCGCTTAAGGAGCCCCTTCGCCTCGTGCTTGAGTTGAGGCCTGGCTTGGGCGCT
GGGGCCGCCGCGTGCGAATCTGGTGGCACCTTCGCGCCTGTCTCGCTGCTTTCGATAAGTCTCTAGCCAT
TTAAAATTTTTGATGACCTGCTGCGACGCTTTTTTTCTGGCAAGATAGTCTTGTAAATGCGGGCCAAGAT
CTGCACACTGGTATTTCGGTTTTTGGGGCCGCGGGCGGCGACGGGGCCCGTGCGTCCCAGCGCACATGTT
CGGCGAGGCGGGGCCTGCGAGCGCGGCCACCGAGAATCGGACGGGGGTAGTCTCAAGCTGGCCGGCCTGC
TCTGGTGCCTGGCCTCGCGCCGCCGTGTATCGCCCCGCCCTGGGCGGCAAGGCTGGCCCGGTCGGCACCA
GTTGCGTGAGCGGAAAGATGGCCGCTTCCCGGCCCTGCTGCAGGGAGCTCAAAATGGAGGACGCGGCGCT
CGGGAGAGCGGGCGGGTGAGTCACCCACACAAAGGAAAAGGGCCTTTCCGTCCTCAGCCGTCGCTTCATG
TGACTCCACGGAGTACCGGGCGCCGTCCAGGCACCTCGATTAGTTCTCGAGCTTTTGGAGTACGTCGTCT
TTAGGTTGGGGGGAGGGGTTTTATGCGATGGAGTTTCCCCACACTGAGTGGGTGGAGACTGAAGTTAGGC
CAGCTTGGCACTTGATGTAATTCTCCTTGGAATTTGCCCTTTTTGAGTTTGGATCTTGGTTCATTCTCAA
GCCTCAGACAGTGGTTCAAAGTTTTTTTCTTCCATTTCAGGTGTCGTGACCGGTGCCACCATGGACTATA
AGGACCACGACGGAGACTACAAGGATCATGATATTGATTACAAAGACGATGACGATAAGATGGCCCCAAA
GAAGAAGCGGAAGGTCGGTATCCACGGAGTCCCAGCAGCCGACAAGAAGTACAGCATCGGCCTGGACATC
GGCACCAACTCTGTGGGCTGGGCCGTGATCACCGACGAGTACAAGGTGCCCAGCAAGAAATTCAAGGTGC
TGGGCAACACCGACCGGCACAGCATCAAGAAGAACCTGATCGGAGCCCTGCTGTTCGACAGCGGCGAAAC
AGCCGAGGCCACCCGGCTGAAGAGAACCGCCAGAAGAAGATACACCAGACGGAAGAACCGGATCTGCTAT
CTGCAAGAGATCTTCAGCAACGAGATGGCCAAGGTGGACGACAGCTTCTTCCACAGACTGGAAGAGTCCT
TCCTGGTGGAAGAGGATAAGAAGCACGAGCGGCACCCCATCTTCGGCAACATCGTGGACGAGGTGGCCTA
CCACGAGAAGTACCCCACCATCTACCACCTGAGAAAGAAACTGGTGGACAGCACCGACAAGGCCGACCTG
CGGCTGATCTATCTGGCCCTGGCCCACATGATCAAGTTCCGGGGCCACTTCCTGATCGAGGGCGACCTGA
ACCCCGACAACAGCGACGTGGACAAGCTGTTCATCCAGCTGGTGCAGACCTACAACCAGCTGTTCGAGGA
AAACCCCATCAACGCCAGCGGCGTGGACGCCAAGGCCATCCTGTCTGCCAGACTGAGCAAGAGCAGACGG
CTGGAAAATCTGATCGCCCAGCTGCCCGGCGAGAAGAAGAATGGCCTGTTCGGAAACCTGATTGCCCTGA
GCCTGGGCCTGACCCCCAACTTCAAGAGCAACTTCGACCTGGCCGAGGATGCCAAACTGCAGCTGAGCAA
GGACACCTACGACGACGACCTGGACAACCTGCTGGCCCAGATCGGCGACCAGTACGCCGACCTGTTTCTG
GCCGCCAAGAACCTGTCCGACGCCATCCTGCTGAGCGACATCCTGAGAGTGAACACCGAGATCACCAAGG
CCCCCCTGAGCGCCTCTATGATCAAGAGATACGACGAGCACCACCAGGACCTGACCCTGCTGAAAGCTCT
CGTGCGGCAGCAGCTGCCTGAGAAGTACAAAGAGATTTTCTTCGACCAGAGCAAGAACGGCTACGCCGGC
TACATTGACGGCGGAGCCAGCCAGGAAGAGTTCTACAAGTTCATCAAGCCCATCCTGGAAAAGATGGACG
GCACCGAGGAACTGCTCGTGAAGCTGAACAGAGAGGACCTGCTGCGGAAGCAGCGGACCTTCGACAACGG
CAGCATCCCCCACCAGATCCACCTGGGAGAGCTGCACGCCATTCTGCGGCGGCAGGAAGATTTTTACCCA
TTCCTGAAGGACAACCGGGAAAAGATCGAGAAGATCCTGACCTTCCGCATCCCCTACTACGTGGGCCCTC
TGGCCAGGGGAAACAGCAGATTCGCCTGGATGACCAGAAAGAGCGAGGAAACCATCACCCCCTGGAACTT
CGAGGAAGTGGTGGACAAGGGCGCTTCCGCCCAGAGCTTCATCGAGCGGATGACCAACTTCGATAAGAAC
CTGCCCAACGAGAAGGTGCTGCCCAAGCACAGCCTGCTGTACGAGTACTTCACCGTGTATAACGAGCTGA
CCAAAGTGAAATACGTGACCGAGGGAATGAGAAAGCCCGCCTTCCTGAGCGGCGAGCAGAAAAAGGCCAT
CGTGGACCTGCTGTTCAAGACCAACCGGAAAGTGACCGTGAAGCAGCTGAAAGAGGACTACTTCAAGAAA
ATCGAGTGCTTCGACTCCGTGGAAATCTCCGGCGTGGAAGATCGGTTCAACGCCTCCCTGGGCACATACC
ACGATCTGCTGAAAATTATCAAGGACAAGGACTTCCTGGACAATGAGGAAAACGAGGACATTCTGGAAGA
TATCGTGCTGACCCTGACACTGTTTGAGGACAGAGAGATGATCGAGGAACGGCTGAAAACCTATGCCCAC
CTGTTCGACGACAAAGTGATGAAGCAGCTGAAGCGGCGGAGATACACCGGCTGGGGCAGGCTGAGCCGGA
AGCTGATCAACGGCATCCGGGACAAGCAGTCCGGCAAGACAATCCTGGATTTCCTGAAGTCCGACGGCTT
CGCCAACAGAAACTTCATGCAGCTGATCCACGACGACAGCCTGACCTTTAAAGAGGACATCCAGAAAGCC
CAGGTGTCCGGCCAGGGCGATAGCCTGCACGAGCACATTGCCAATCTGGCCGGCAGCCCCGCCATTAAGA
AGGGCATCCTGCAGACAGTGAAGGTGGTGGACGAGCTCGTGAAAGTGATGGGCCGGCACAAGCCCGAGAA
CATCGTGATCGAAATGGCCAGAGAGAACCAGACCACCCAGAAGGGACAGAAGAACAGCCGCGAGAGAATG
AAGCGGATCGAAGAGGGCATCAAAGAGCTGGGCAGCCAGATCCTGAAAGAACACCCCGTGGAAAACACCC
AGCTGCAGAACGAGAAGCTGTACCTGTACTACCTGCAGAATGGGCGGGATATGTACGTGGACCAGGAACT
GGACATCAACCGGCTGTCCGACTACGATGTGGACCATATCGTGCCTCAGAGCTTTCTGAAGGACGACTCC
ATCGACAACAAGGTGCTGACCAGAAGCGACAAGAACCGGGGCAAGAGCGACAACGTGCCCTCCGAAGAGG
TCGTGAAGAAGATGAAGAACTACTGGCGGCAGCTGCTGAACGCCAAGCTGATTACCCAGAGAAAGTTCGA
CAATCTGACCAAGGCCGAGAGAGGCGGCCTGAGCGAACTGGATAAGGCCGGCTTCATCAAGAGACAGCTG
GTGGAAACCCGGCAGATCACAAAGCACGTGGCACAGATCCTGGACTCCCGGATGAACACTAAGTACGACG
AGAATGACAAGCTGATCCGGGAAGTGAAAGTGATCACCCTGAAGTCCAAGCTGGTGTCCGATTTCCGGAA
GGATTTCCAGTTTTACAAAGTGCGCGAGATCAACAACTACCACCACGCCCACGACGCCTACCTGAACGCC
GTCGTGGGAACCGCCCTGATCAAAAAGTACCCTAAGCTGGAAAGCGAGTTCGTGTACGGCGACTACAAGG
TGTACGACGTGCGGAAGATGATCGCCAAGAGCGAGCAGGAAATCGGCAAGGCTACCGCCAAGTACTTCTT
CTACAGCAACATCATGAACTTTTTCAAGACCGAGATTACCCTGGCCAACGGCGAGATCCGGAAGCGGCCT
CTGATCGAGACAAACGGCGAAACCGGGGAGATCGTGTGGGATAAGGGCCGGGATTTTGCCACCGTGCGGA
AAGTGCTGAGCATGCCCCAAGTGAATATCGTGAAAAAGACCGAGGTGCAGACAGGCGGCTTCAGCAAAGA
GTCTATCCTGCCCAAGAGGAACAGCGATAAGCTGATCGCCAGAAAGAAGGACTGGGACCCTAAGAAGTAC
GGCGGCTTCGACAGCCCCACCGTGGCCTATTCTGTGCTGGTGGTGGCCAAAGTGGAAAAGGGCAAGTCCA
AGAAACTGAAGAGTGTGAAAGAGCTGCTGGGGATCACCATCATGGAAAGAAGCAGCTTCGAGAAGAATCC
CATCGACTTTCTGGAAGCCAAGGGCTACAAAGAAGTGAAAAAGGACCTGATCATCAAGCTGCCTAAGTAC
TCCCTGTTCGAGCTGGAAAACGGCCGGAAGAGAATGCTGGCCTCTGCCGGCGAACTGCAGAAGGGAAACG
AACTGGCCCTGCCCTCCAAATATGTGAACTTCCTGTACCTGGCCAGCCACTATGAGAAGCTGAAGGGCTC
CCCCGAGGATAATGAGCAGAAACAGCTGTTTGTGGAACAGCACAAGCACTACCTGGACGAGATCATCGAG
CAGATCAGCGAGTTCTCCAAGAGAGTGATCCTGGCCGACGCTAATCTGGACAAAGTGCTGTCCGCCTACA
ACAAGCACCGGGATAAGCCCATCAGAGAGCAGGCCGAGAATATCATCCACCTGTTTACCCTGACCAATCT
GGGAGCCCCTGCCGCCTTCAAGTACTTTGACACCACCATCGACCGGAAGAGGTACACCAGCACCAAAGAG
GTGCTGGACGCCACCCTGATCCACCAGAGCATCACCGGCCTGTACGAGACACGGATCGACCTGTCTCAGC
TGGGAGGCGACAAAAGGCCGGCGGCCACGAAAAAGGCCGGCCAGGCAAAAAAGAAAAAGGAATTCGGCAG
TGGAGAGGGCAGAGGAAGTCTGCTAACATGCGGTGACGTCGAGGAGAATCCTGGCCCAGTGAGCAAGGGC
GAGGAGCTGTTCACCGGGGTGGTGCCCATCCTGGTCGAGCTGGACGGCGACGTAAACGGCCACAAGTTCA
GCGTGTCCGGCGA
